>Addgene plasmid #178938 | BASIC_SEVA_65a.10 | addgene full sequence | sequence record 353843 | Addgene NGS Result
GGCTCGGGTAAGAACTCGCACTTCGTGGAAACACTATTATCTGGTGGGTCTCTGTCCACTAGTCTTGGAC
TCCTGTTGATAGATCCAGTAATGACCTCAGAACTCCATCTGGATTTGTTCAGAACGCTCGGTTGCCGCCG
GGCGTTTTTTATTGGTGAGAATCCAGGGGTCCCCAATAATTACGATTTAAATTTGACATAAGCCTGTTCG
GTTCGTAAACTGTAATGCAAGTAGCGTATGCGCTCACGCAACTGGTCCAGAACCTTGACCGAACGCAGCG
GTGGTAACGGCGCAGTGGCGGTTTTCATGGCTTGTTATGACTGTTTTTTTGTACAGCCTATGCCTCGGGC
ATCCAAGCAGCAAGCGCGTTACGCCGTGGGTCGATGTTTGATGTTATGGAGCAGCAACGATGTTACGCAG
CAGCAACGATGTTACGCAGCAGGGCAGTCGCCCTAAAACAAAGTTAGGTGGCTCAAGTATGGGCATCATT
CGCACATGTAGGCTCGGCCCTGACCAAGTCAAATCCATGCGGGCTGCTCTTGATCTTTTCGGTCGTGAGT
TCGGAGACGTAGCCACCTACTCCCAACATCAGCCGGACTCCGATTACCTCGGGAACTTGCTCCGTAGTAA
GACATTCATCGCGCTTGCTGCCTTCGACCAAGAAGCGGTTGTTGGCGCTCTCGCGGCTTACGTTCTGCCC
AAGTTTGAGCAGCCGCGTAGTGAGATCTATATCTATGATCTCGCAGTCTCCGGAGAGCACCGGAGGCAGG
GCATTGCCACCGCGCTCATCAATCTCCTCAAGCATGAGGCCAACGCGCTTGGTGCTTATGTGATCTACGT
GCAAGCAGATTACGGTGACGATCCCGCAGTGGCTCTCTATACAAAGTTGGGCATACGGGAAGAAGTGATG
CACTTTGATATCGACCCAAGTACCGCCACCTAACAATTCGTTCAAGCCGAGATCGGCTTCCCGGCCGCGG
AGTTGTTCGGTAAATTGGACAACGGTCGGCTCGGCCCACTTGTGTGTCTCGTACAATTCTGAGGTCCACA
CAGATAGTGTCCGTAGGCCGGCCTCAGCCTGCCGCCTTGGGCCGGGTGATGTCGTACTTGCCCGCCGCGA
ACTCGGTTACCGTCCAGCCCAGCGCGACCAGCTCCGGCAACGCCTCGCGCACCCGCTGGCGGCGCTTGCG
CATGGTCGAACCACTGGCCTCTGACGGCCAGACATAGCCGCACAAGGTATCTATGGAAGCCTTGCCGGTT
TTGCCGGGGTCGATCCAGCCACACAGCCGCTGGTGCAGCAGGCGGGCGGTTTCGCTGTCCAGCGCCCGCA
CCTCGTCCATGCTGATGCGCACATGCTGGCCGCCACCCATGACGGCCTGCGCGATCAAGGGGTTCAGGGC
CACGTACAGGCGCCCGTCCGCCTCGTCGCTGGCGTACTCCGACAGCAGCCGAAACCCCTGCCGCTTGCGG
CCATTCTGGGCGATGATGGATACCTTCCAAAGGCGCTCGATGCAGTCCTGTATGTGCTTGAGCGCCCCAC
CACTATCGACCTCTGCCCCGATTTCCTTTGCCAGCGCCCGATAGCTACCTTTGACCACCATGGCATCAGC
GGTGACGGCCTCCCACTTGGGTTCCAGGAACAGCCGGAGCTGCCGTCCGCCTTCGGTCTTGGGTTCCGGG
CCAAGCACTAGGCCATTAGGCCCAGCCATGGCCACCAGCCCTTGCAGGATGCGCAGATCATCAGCGCCCA
GCGGCTCCGGGCCGCTGAACTCGATCCGCTTGCCGTCGCCGTAGTCATACGTCACGTCCAGCTTGCTGCG
CTTGCGCTCGCCCCGCTTGAGGGCACGGAACAGGCCGGGGGCCAGACAGTGCGCCGGGTCGTGCCGGACG
TGGCTGAGGCTGTGCTTGTTCTTAGGCTTCACCACGGGGCACCCCCTTGCTCTTGCGCTGCCTCTCCAGC
ACGGCGGGCTTGAGCACCCCGCCGTCATGCCGCCTGAACCACCGATCAGCGAACGGTGCGCCATAGTTGG
CCTTGCTCACACCGAAGCGGACGAAGAACCGGCGCTGGTCGTCGTCCACACCCCATTCCTCGGCCTCGGC
GCTGGTCATGCTCGACAGGTAGGACTGCCAGCGGATGTTATCGACCAGTACCGAGCTGCCCCGGCTGGCC
TGCTGCTGGTCGCCTGCGCCCATCATGGCCGCGCCCTTGCTGGCATGGTGCAGGAACACGATAGAGCACC
CGGTATCGGCGGCGATGGCCTCCATGCGACCGATGACCTGGGCCATGGGGCCGCTGGCGTTTTCTTCCTC
GATGTGGAACCGGCGCAGCGTGTCCAGCACCATCAGGCGGCGGCCCTCGGCGGCGCGCTTGAGGCCGTCG
AACCACTCCGGGGCCATGATGTTGGGCAGGCTGCCGATCAGCGGCTGGATCAGCAGGCCGTCAGCCACGG
CTTGCCGTTCCTCGGCGCTGAGGTGCGCCCCAAGGGCGTGCAGGCGGTGATGAATGGCGGTGGGCGGGTC
TTCGGCGGGCAGGTAGATCACCGGGCCGGTGGGCAGTTCGCCCACCTCCAGCAGATCCGGCCCGCCTGCA
ATCTGTGCGGCCAGTTGCAGGGCCAGCATGGATTTACCGGCACCACCGGGCGACACCAGCGCCCCGACCG
TACCGGCCACCATGTTGGGCAAAACGTAGTCCAGCGGTGGCGGCGCTGCTGCGAACGCCTCCAGAATATT
GATAGGCTTATGGGTAGCCATTGATTGCCTCCTTTGCAGGCAGTTGGTGGTTAGGCGCTGGCGGGGTCAC
TACCCCCGCCCTGCGCCGCTCTGAGTTCTTCCAGGCACTCGCGCAGCGCCTCGTATTCGTCGTCGGTCAG
CCAGAACTTGCGCTGACGCATCCCTTTGGCCTTCATGCGCTCGGCATATCGCGCTTGGCGTACAGCGTCA
GGGCTGGCCAGCAGGTCGCCGGTCTGCTTGTCCTTTTGGTCTTTCATATCAGTCACCGAGAAACTTGCCG
GGGCCGAAAGGCTTGTCTTCGCGGAACAAGGACAAGGTGCAGCCGTCAAGGTTAAGGCTGGCCATATCAG
CGACTGAAAAGCGGCCAGCCTCGGCCTTGTTTGACGTATAACCAAAGCCACCGGGCAACCAATAGCCCTT
GTCACTTTTGATCAGGTAGACCGACCCTGAAGCGCTTTTTTCGTATTCCATAAAACCCCCTTCTGTGCGT
GAGTACTCATAGTATAACAGGCGTGAGTACCAACGCAAGCACTACATGCTGAAATCTGGCCCGCCCCTGT
CCATGCCTCGCTGGCGGGGTGCCGGTGCCCGTGCCAGCTCGGCCCGCGCAAGCTGGACGCTGGGCAGACC
CATGACCTTGCTGACGGTGCGCTCGATGTAATCCGCTTCGTGGCCGGGCTTGCGCTCTGCCAGCGCTGGG
CTGGCCTCGGCCATGGCCTTGCCGATTTCCTCGGCACTGCGGCCCCGGCTGGCCAGCTTCTGCGCGGCGA
TAAAGTCGCACTTGCTGAGGTCATCACCGAAGCGCTTGACCAGCCCGGCCATCTCGCTGCGGTACTCGTC
CAGCGCCGTGCGCCGGTGGCGGCTAAGCTGCCGCTCGGGCAGTTCGAGGCTGGCCAGCCTGCGGGCCTTC
TCCTGCTGCCGCTGGGCCTGCTCGATCTGCTGGCCAGCCTGCTGCACCAGCGCCGGGCCAGCGGTGGCGG
TCTTGCCCTTGGATTCACGCAGCAGCACCCACGGCTGATAACCGGCGCGGGTGGTGTGCTTGTCCTTGCG
GTTGGTGAAGCCCGCCAAGCGGCCATAGTGGCGGCTGTCGGCGCTGGCCGGGTCGGCGTCGTACTCGCTG
GCCAGCGTCCGGGCAATCTGCCCCCGAAGTTCACCGCCTGCGGCGTCGGCCACCTTGACCCATGCCTGAT
AGTTCTTCGGGCTGGTTTCCACTACCAGGGCAGGCTCCCGGCCCTCGGCTTTCATGTCATCCAGGTCAAA
CTCGCTGAGGTCGTCCACCAGCACCAGACCATGCCGCTCCTGCTCGGCGGGCCTGATATACACGTCATTG
CCCTGGGCATTCATCCGCTTGAGCCATGGCGTGTTCTGGAGCACTTCGGCGGCTGACCATTCCCGGTTCA
TCATCTGGCCGGTGGTGGCGTCCCTGACGCCGATATCGAAGCGCTCACAGCCCATGGCCTTGAGCTGTCG
GCCTATGGCCTGCAAAGTCCTGTCGTTCTTCATCGGGCCACCAAGCGATTCCCACACATTATACGAGCCG
GAAGCATAAAGTGTAGCTAGATCCGAAGGATGAGCCGGGCTGAATGATCGACCGAGACAGGCCCTGCGGG
GCTGCACACGCGCCCCCACCCTTCGGGTAGGGGGAAAGGCCGCTAAAGCGGCTAAAAGCGCTCCAGCGTA
TTTCTGCGGGGTTTGGTGTGGGGTTTAGCGGGCTTTGCCCGCCTTTCCCCCTGCCGCGCAGCGGTGGGGC
GGTGTGTAGCCTAGCGCAGCGAATAGACCAGCTATCCGGCCTCTGGCCGGGCATATTGGGCAAGGGCAGC
AGCGCCCCACAAGGGCGCTGATAACCGCGCCTAGTGGATTATTCTTAGATAATCATGGATGGATTTTTCC
AACACCCCGCCAGCCCCCGCCCCTGCTGGGTTTGCAGGTTTGGGGGCGTGACAGTTATTGCAGGGGTTCG
TGACAGTTATTGCAGGGGGGCGTGACAGTTATTGCAGGGGTTCGTGACAGTTAGGGCGCGCCCAGCTGTC
TAGGGCGGCGGATTTGTCCTACTCAGGAGAGCGTTCACCGACAAACAACAGATAAAACGAAAGGCCCAGT
CTTTCGACTGAGCCTTTCGTTTTATTTGATGCCTTTAATTAAGGCTCGGGAGACCTATCGGTAATAACAG
TCCAATCTGGTGTAACTTCGGAATCGTCCTTGACAGCTAGCTCAGTCCTAGGTATAATGCTAGCTACTAG
TGAAAGAGGAGAAATACTAGTATGGTTAGCAAAGGCGAGGCGGTTATCAAGGAGTTTATGCGTTTTAAGG
TTCACATGGAGGGTAGCATGAATGGTCACGAGTTCGAGATCGAGGGTGAAGGCGAGGGTCGTCCGTACGA
AGGCACCCAGACCGCGAAGCTGAAAGTGACCAAGGGTGGCCCGCTGCCGTTCAGCTGGGACATCCTGAGC
CCGCAGTTCATGTATGGCAGCCGTGCGTTTACCAAACACCCGGCGGACATTCCGGATTACTATAAGCAAA
GCTTCCCGGAAGGTTTTAAATGGGAGCGTGTTATGAACTTCGAAGATGGTGGCGCGGTGACCGTTACCCA
GGACACCAGCCTGGAGGATGGCACCCTGATTTACAAGGTGAAACTGCGTGGCACCAACTTTCCGCCGGAT
GGTCCGGTTATGCAGAAGAAAACGATGGGTTGGGAAGCGAGCACCGAGCGTCTGTATCCGGAAGATGGCG
TGCTGAAGGGTGATATCAAAATGGCGCTGCGTCTGAAGGACGGTGGCCGTTACCTGGCGGATTTTAAGAC
CACCTATAAAGCGAAGAAACCGGTGCAAATGCCGGGTGCGTACAACGTTGACCGTAAACTGGATATTACC
AGCCACAACGAGGATTATACCGTGGTTGAGCAATATGAGCGTAGCGAGGGTCGCCACAGCACCGGCGGCA
TGGACGAACTGTATAAGGGATCCTAATAA
Features (pLannotate 1.2.2; 12 found; start..end, strand, type, name):
     68..162     +  terminator     lambda t0 terminator: transcription terminator from phage lambda
    193..221     +  promoter       Pc promoter: intI1 (promoter lies within the coding sequence); class 1 integron promoter
    410..943     +  CDS            GmR: gentamycin acetyltransferase; aacC1; confers resistance to gentamycin
   1074..1925    -  CDS            RSF1010 RepC (fragment): replication protein C of the broad-host-range plasmid RSF1010 (Scholz et al., 1989); repC
   1912..2751    -  CDS            RSF1010 RepA: replication protein A of the broad-host-range plasmid RSF1010 (Scholz et al., 1989); repA
   2743..2817    -  ncRNA          Plasmid R1162: Accession: RF00043 - R1162-like plasmid antisense RNA
   3262..4233    -  CDS            RSF1010 RepB: replication protein B of the broad-host-range plasmid RSF1010 (Scholz et al., 1989); repB
   4257..4285    -  promoter       lac UV5 promoter (fragment): E. coli lac promoter with an "up" mutation
   4340..4734    +  rep_origin     RSF1010 oriV: replication origin of the broad-host-range plasmid RSF1010; requires the RSF1010 RepA/B/C proteins for replication (Scholz et al., 1989)
   4772..4858    -  terminator     rrnB T1 terminator: Escherichia coli rrnB; transcription terminator T1 from the E. coli rrnB gene
   4930..4964    +  promoter       J23119 promoter: bacterial promoter (Registry of Standard Biological Parts BBa J23119)
   4992..5687    +  CDS            mScarlet: mScarlet is a basic (constitutively fluorescent) red fluorescent protein published in 2016, derived from synthetic construct. It has moderate acid sensitivity.
