[The description below was written by a language model from this plasmid's Addgene catalogue record and pLannotate feature annotations shown in this document.]
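Description:
BASIC_SEVA_65a.10 is a bacterial synthetic-biology vector that serves as a recipient backbone for BASIC DNA assembly, part of a collection that combines the BASIC method with SEVA-style modular plasmid architecture. The sequenced plasmid is about 5.7 kb, consistent with the recorded 4.8 kb backbone plus an 878 bp insert. It is propagated in E. coli (DH5alpha is listed) at low copy number under gentamicin selection, provided by the GmR gentamicin acetyltransferase gene (aacC1) expressed from the class 1 integron Pc promoter.

Replication relies on the RSF1010 system: the oriV origin together with the plasmid-encoded RepA, RepB and RepC proteins it requires. RepC is annotated as a fragment. An R1162-like antisense RNA is also annotated, along with a lac UV5 promoter fragment next to repB. RSF1010 is a broad-host-range replicon, so the backbone should in principle be maintainable in Gram-negative species beyond E. coli, although the record does not name other hosts. No origin of transfer is annotated in the feature table. Lambda t0 and rrnB T1 terminators flank the functional modules, helping to insulate the cargo position from transcription elsewhere in the backbone.

The insert is an mScarlet counter-selection cassette, in which the strong constitutive J23119 promoter drives the red fluorescent protein mScarlet. In such a dropout design, a successful assembly replaces the cassette with the user's parts. Colonies carrying unmodified vector are therefore red and can be screened out visually, while correct assemblies lose the red colour. The BASIC linker or prefix/suffix sequences that mediate assembly are not annotated in the feature table.
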