Addgene plasmid #178938: BASIC_SEVA_65a.10
Purpose: BASIC DNA assembly vector
Depositing lab: Paul Freemont. Depositing organization: Imperial College London. Publication: basicsynbio and the BASIC SEVA collection: software and vectors for an established DNA assembly method. Haines MC, Carling B, Marshall J, Shenshin VA, Baldwin GS, Freemont P, Storch M. Synth Biol (Oxf). 2022 Oct 11;7(1):ysac023. doi: 10.1093/synbio/ysac023. eCollection 2022. PubMed 36381610.
Backbone
  Vector backbone: BASIC_SEVA_65a.10
  Backbone size w/o insert (bp): 4821
  Vector type: Synthetic Biology
Growth in bacteria
  Bacterial resistance: Gentamicin, 10 μg/mL
  Growth temperature: 37°C
  Growth strain: DH5alpha
  Copy number: Low Copy
Gene/Insert
  Gene/Insert name: mScarlet counter-selection cassette
  Species: Synthetic
  Insert size (bp): 878
  Cloning method: Unknown
  Sequencing primers: 5′ ggcggcggatttgtcctac; 3′ ggtgagaatccaggggtcc
Depositor comments: Cloning method: BASIC DNA assembly . Please visit https://www.biorxiv.org/content/10.1101/2022.01.06.446575v2 for bioRxiv preprint.
How to cite: BASIC_SEVA_65a.10 was a gift from Paul Freemont (Addgene plasmid # 178938 ; http://n2t.net/addgene:178938 ; RRID:Addgene_178938)
